Addgene plasmid #18511: T4 Lysozyme G110R V111M WT*
Depositing lab: Brian Matthews. Depositing organization: University of Oregon.
Backbone
  Vector backbone: pHS1403
  Backbone size w/o insert (bp): 5000
  Vector type: Bacterial Expression
Growth in bacteria
  Bacterial resistance: Ampicillin, 100 μg/mL
  Growth temperature: 37°C
  Growth strain: DH5alpha
  Copy number: High Copy
Gene/Insert
  Gene/Insert name: T4 Lysozyme (alt name: V111M/TA)
  Species: Bacteriophage T4
  Insert size (bp): 600
  Mutation: G110R V111M WT*
  GenBank ID: NP_049736
  Entrez Gene: e (a.k.a. T4p123)
  Cloning method: Restriction Enzyme; 5′ cloning site BamHI (not destroyed); 3′ cloning site HindIII (not destroyed)
  Sequencing primers: 5′ na; 3′ GGCGTATCACGAGGCCC
Terms and licenses: Academic/Nonprofit Terms; Industry Terms: Not Available to Industry
Depositor comments: The BamHI site is 27 bp from the ATG and the HindIII site is 115 bp from the stop.
How to cite: T4 Lysozyme G110R V111M WT* was a gift from Brian Matthews (Addgene plasmid # 18511 ; http://n2t.net/addgene:18511 ; RRID:Addgene_18511)
