[The description below was written by a language model from this plasmid's Addgene catalogue record.]
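Description:
T4 Lysozyme G110R V111M WT* is a bacterial expression plasmid built on the pHS1403 backbone (about 5 kb without insert) that carries a mutant form of the bacteriophage T4 lysozyme gene (gene e). It is maintained in E. coli as a high-copy plasmid under ampicillin selection. The record does not name the origin of replication or the promoter that drives expression, and no feature table is provided, so the regulatory architecture of the backbone cannot be described from the information given.

The insert is roughly 600 bp and was cloned as a BamHI–HindIII fragment, with both sites preserved so the cassette can be excised or exchanged. According to the depositor's comments, the BamHI site lies 27 bp from the start codon and the HindIII site 115 bp from the stop codon, so the fragment includes short flanking untranslated sequence on each side of the coding region. The encoded protein carries two adjacent substitutions, G110R and V111M, in the "WT*" background. In the T4 lysozyme literature WT* conventionally refers to the cysteine-free pseudo-wild-type protein used as a reference for mutational studies, although the record itself does not define the term. The alternative name listed, V111M/TA, is likewise not explained. No fusion tags or reporters are recorded.

The record does not state a purpose. As a bacterial expression construct for a defined point-mutant lysozyme, it is suited to producing recombinant protein in E. coli, for example to compare the structure, stability or folding of the variant with the parent protein.
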