>Addgene plasmid #18511 | T4 Lysozyme G110R V111M WT* | addgene partial sequence | sequence record 24297 | 3primeUP
TACGAAAAAGCCCGCTCATTAGGCGGGCTCAGATCTGCTCATGTTTGACAGCTTATCATCGATAAGCTTC
GGCAATAAATTCTTGATATGTTTTCATATGTTTCCTTTAAATATTTTAATTAGTAATTGTCTATTCAAGT
AATTGTGAATATACTATCACAATTCCAAGAGAAAGTAAACAGCTTTATAGATTTTTATACGCGTCCCAAG
TGCCAGTTCTAAACGTTGTAATGACTCGTTTTGCGCGATTAGGTGTTTGATTATACCATCTACTTTTAGC
TAAGTTAACTGCTGCTTCATCCCAGCGTTTTTGTTGAAGCATACGTAAAGAGTTAGTAAATCCTGCCATA
CGGGTTTCTCCCATTTGGAAAACCATATTAATCAATGCAGCGCGACGAACCGCATCAAGAGAATCATAAA
CCGGTTTTAATTTAGCATTTCTCAGAATTCCGCGAACAGCAGCATCAACATCCTGATTAAAGAGTTTTTC
AGCCTCATCTTTTGTAATTACACCATTAGTATTACGCCCAATAGCTTTATCTAATTCAGATTTAGCAGCA
TTAAGTGATGGACTTTTTGTAAGCAAATGACCGATGCCAATAGTGTAATAGCCTTCTGTGTCTTTATAGA
TTTTAAGTCTAAGACCTTCATCTATACGTAACATTTCAAATATATTCATAATACCTCCTAAGCATCGATG
GATCCTGTTTCCTGTGTGAAATTGTTATCCGCTCACAATTCCACACATTATACGAGCCGATGATATTGTC
ACAGGGGGATGGGAGTAGCTGANCTGTTCCGGGTGAATGTATCGCTCCATCCACCATATCGAGCGAGAN
